Addgene plasmid #234631: AiP14270 - pAAV-ExE0638m_3xC2-minBG-SYFP2-WPRE-BGHpA
Purpose: ExE0638m is an enhancer sequence, designed to drive AAV-mediated transgene expression in specific populations of brain cells
Depositing lab: Jonathan Ting. Depositing organization: Allen Institute. Publication: A suite of enhancer AAVs and transgenic mouse lines for genetic access to cortical cell types. Ben-Simon Y, Hooper M, Narayan S, Daigle TL, Dwivedi D, Way SW, Oster A, Stafford DA, Mich JK, Taormina MJ, Martinez RA, Opitz-Araya X, Roth JR, Alexander JR, Allen S, Amster A, Arbuckle J, Ayala A, Baker PM, Bakken TE, Barcelli T, Barta S, Bendrick J, Bertagnolli D, Bielstein C, Bishwakarma P, Bowlus J, Boyer G, Brouner K, Casian B, Casper T, Chakka AB, Chakrabarty R, Chance RK, Chavan S, Clark M, Colbert K, Collman F, Daniel S, Departee M, DiValentin P, Donadio N, Dotson N, Egdorf T, Fliss T, Gabitto M, Garcia J, Gary A, Gasperini M, Gloe J, Goldy J, Gore BB, Graybuck L, Greisman N, Haeseleer F, Halterman C, Haradon Z, Hastings SD, Helback O, Ho W, Hockemeyer D, Huang C, Huff S, Hunker A, Johansen N, Jones D, Juneau Z, Kalmbach B, Kannan M, Khem S, Kussick E, Kutsal R, Larsen R, Lee C, Lee AY, Leibly M, Lenz GH, Li S, Liang E, Lusk N, Madigan Z, Malloy J, Malone J, McCue R, Melchor J, Mollenkopf T, Moosman S, Morin E, Newman D, Ng L, Ngo K, Omstead V, Otto S, Oyama A, Pena N, Pham T, Phillips E, Pom CA, Potekhina L, Ransford S, Ray PL, Rette D, Reynoldson C, Rimorin C, Rocha D, Ruiz A, Sanchez REA, Sawyer L, Sedeno-Cortes A, Sevigny JP, Shapovalova N, Shepard N, Shulga L, Sigler AR, Siverts L, Soliman S, Somasundaram S, Staats B, Stewart K, Szelenyi E, Tieu M, Trader C, Tran A, van Velthoven CTJ, Walker M, Wang Y, Weed N, Wirthlin M, Wood T, Wynalda B, Yao Z, Zhou T, Ariza J, Dee N, Reding M, Ronellenfitch K, Mufti S, Sunkin SM, Smith KA, Esposito L, Waters J, Thyagarajan B, Yao S, Lein ES, Zeng H, Levi BP, Ngai J, Ting JT, Tasic B. Cell. 2025 May 16:S0092-8674(25)00513-6. doi: 10.1016/j.cell.2025.05.002. PubMed 40403729.
Backbone
  Vector backbone: rAAV
  Vector type: AAV
Growth in bacteria
  Bacterial resistance: Ampicillin, 100 μg/mL
  Growth temperature: 30°C
  Growth strain: NEB Stable
  Copy number: Unknown
Gene/Insert
  Gene/Insert name: SYFP2
Terms and licenses: Academic/Nonprofit Terms; Industry Terms: Not Available to Industry
How to cite: AiP14270 - pAAV-ExE0638m_3xC2-minBG-SYFP2-WPRE-BGHpA was a gift from Jonathan Ting (Addgene plasmid # 234631 ; http://n2t.net/addgene:234631 ; RRID:Addgene_234631)
