[The description below was written by a language model from this plasmid's Addgene catalogue record and pLannotate feature annotations shown in this document.]
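Description:
AiP14270 - pAAV-ExE0638m_3xC2-minBG-SYFP2-WPRE-BGHpA is a recombinant AAV transfer plasmid of about 5.1 kb, built to test or exploit a brain enhancer as a driver of cell-type-restricted reporter expression. It is propagated in bacteria through a ColE1/pUC-type origin and selected with ampicillin via the β-lactamase gene and its own promoter. An f1 phage origin and small remnants of pBR322 bom and rop sequences are also present in the backbone. The record specifies a recombination-deficient growth strain, which is usual for plasmids carrying repeat-rich ITRs.

The payload lies between AAV2 inverted terminal repeats, which provide the signals for genome replication and packaging into AAV capsids when helper functions are supplied. The right ITR is annotated in full, while the left one is detected only as two short fragments. The roughly 1 kb between the left ITR and the reporter is not annotated. Going by the construct name, it holds ExE0638m_3xC2, apparently three copies of a core segment of the ExE0638m enhancer, followed by minBG, presumably a minimal beta-globin promoter. A minimal promoter has little activity on its own, so transcription depends on the enhancer, and this is what confers specificity. The cassette expresses SYFP2, a fast-maturing monomeric yellow fluorescent protein derived from Aequorea victoria. This is followed by a WPRE, annotated in two fragments and therefore possibly a shortened variant, which boosts transcript stability and expression, and then by a bovine growth hormone polyadenylation signal.

The stated purpose is AAV-mediated transgene expression in specific populations of brain cells, as part of a collection of enhancer AAVs for genetic access to cortical cell types. The record does not say which cell population ExE0638m targets.
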