Features (pLannotate 1.2.2; 14 found; start..end, strand, type, name):
     12..39      +  repeat_region  AAV2 ITR (fragment): inverted terminal repeat of adeno-associated virus serotype 2 inverted
     68..95      +  repeat_region  AAV2 ITR (fragment): inverted terminal repeat of adeno-associated virus serotype 2 inverted
   1090..1806    +  CDS            SYFP2: SYFP2 is a basic (constitutively fluorescent) yellow fluorescent protein published in 2006, derived from Aequorea victoria. It is reported to be a very rapidly-maturing monomer with moderate acid sensitivity.
   1846..2003    +  misc_feature   WPRE (fragment): woodchuck hepatitis virus posttranscriptional regulatory element
   2009..2089    +  misc_feature   WPRE (fragment): woodchuck hepatitis virus posttranscriptional regulatory element
   2106..2217    +  polyA_signal   bGH poly(A) signal: bovine growth hormone polyadenylation signal
   2335..2475    +  repeat_region  AAV2 ITR: inverted terminal repeat of adeno-associated virus serotype 2 inverted
   2480..2531    -  misc_feature   bom (fragment): basis of mobility region from pBR322
   2550..3005    +  rep_origin     f1 ori (sequence partly withheld): f1 bacteriophage origin of replication; arrow indicates direction of (+) strand synthesis
   3006..3055    -  misc_feature   bom (fragment): basis of mobility region from pBR322
   3157..3192    -  CDS            rop (fragment): Rop protein, which maintains plasmids at low copy number; rop
   3287..3391    +  promoter       AmpR promoter: bla
   3392..4252    +  CDS            AmpR: β-lactamase; bla; confers resistance to ampicillin, carbenicillin, and related antibiotics
   4423..5011    +  rep_origin     ori: high-copy-number ColE1/pMB1/pBR322/pUC origin of replication
>Addgene plasmid #234631 | AiP14270 - pAAV-ExE0638m_3xC2-minBG-SYFP2-WPRE-BGHpA | addgene full sequence | sequence record 469805 | Addgene NGS Result
CCTGCAGGCAGCTGCGCGCTCGCTCGCTCACTGAGGCCGCCCGGGCGTCGGGCGACCTTTGGTCGCCCGG
CCTCAGTGAGCGAGCGAGCGCGCAGAGAGGGAGTGGCCAACTCCATCACTAGGGGTTCCTGCGGCCGCAC
GCGTGTCCCAAATCACAGGAGTCATCAACTGAGTACTCCAAAAAGGAAAACAAGCCATTTTCAGCTAAAA
GATATGAGCATAATGTGTACCATAATCTCACAGTGGCTGTTTTAGAACCAAGAGTGTTTGTGACTTAATT
TGAATTTCTCAATGCAACATTTCTCAAAAATTCCTTAAACGTCATGTCATAGATGATTTATTATGTACAA
AACATAACTGTTGAGAAACTCCATTTCCTTGCCTTCTGGGAGGAACCTTAGGAAACATCAGCAGCAGGTG
CAAAGTGTCCCAAATCACAGGAGTCATCAACTGAGTACTCCAAAAAGGAAAACAAGCCATTTTCAGCTAA
AAGATATGAGCATAATGTGTACCATAATCTCACAGTGGCTGTTTTAGAACCAAGAGTGTTTGTGACTTAA
TTTGAATTTCTCAATGCAACATTTCTCAAAAATTCCTTAAACGTCATGTCATAGATGATTTATTATGTAC
AAAACATAACTGTTGAGAAACTCCATTTCCTTGCCTTCTGGGAGGAACCTTAGGAAACATCAGCAGCAGG
TGCAAAGTGTCCCAAATCACAGGAGTCATCAACTGAGTACTCCAAAAAGGAAAACAAGCCATTTTCAGCT
AAAAGATATGAGCATAATGTGTACCATAATCTCACAGTGGCTGTTTTAGAACCAAGAGTGTTTGTGACTT
AATTTGAATTTCTCAATGCAACATTTCTCAAAAATTCCTTAAACGTCATGTCATAGATGATTTATTATGT
ACAAAACATAACTGTTGAGAAACTCCATTTCCTTGCCTTCTGGGAGGAACCTTAGGAAACATCAGCAGCA
GGTGCAAAGTGAGCTCGGGCTGGGCATAAAAGTCAGGGCAGAGCCATCTATTGCTTACATTTGCTTCTGG
GATCCAGATCTTTCGAAGCTAGCGCTACCGGTCGCCACCATGGTGAGCAAGGGCGAGGAGCTGTTCACCG
GGGTGGTGCCCATCCTGGTCGAGCTGGACGGCGACGTAAACGGCCACAAGTTCAGCGTGTCCGGCGAGGG
CGAGGGCGATGCCACCTACGGCAAGCTGACCCTGAAGCTGATCTGCACCACCGGCAAGCTGCCCGTGCCC
TGGCCCACCCTCGTGACCACCCTGGGCTACGGCGTGCAGTGCTTCGCCCGCTACCCCGACCACATGAAGC
AGCACGACTTCTTCAAGTCCGCCATGCCCGAAGGCTACGTCCAGGAGCGCACCATCTTCTTCAAGGACGA
CGGCAACTACAAGACCCGCGCCGAGGTGAAGTTCGAGGGCGACACCCTGGTGAACCGCATCGAGCTGAAG
GGCATCGACTTCAAGGAGGACGGCAACATCCTGGGGCACAAGCTGGAGTACAACTACAACAGCCACAACG
TCTATATCACCGCCGACAAGCAGAAGAACGGCATCAAGGCCAACTTCAAGATCCGCCACAACATCGAGGA
CGGCGGCGTGCAGCTCGCCGACCACTACCAGCAGAACACCCCCATCGGCGACGGCCCCGTGCTGCTGCCC
GACAACCACTACCTGAGCTACCAGTCCAAGCTGAGCAAAGACCCCAACGAGAAGCGCGATCACATGGTCC
TGCTGGAGTTCGTGACCGCCGCCGGGATCACTCTCGGCATGGACGAGCTGTACAAGTAAGTCGACGGCGC
GCCGCGGCCGCGAATTCGATATCATAATCAACCTCTGGATTACAAAATTTGTGAAAGATTGACTGGTATT
CTTAACTATGTTGCTCCTTTTACGCTATGTGGATACGCTGCTTTAATGCCTTTGTATCATGCTATTGCTT
CCCGTATGGCTTTCATTTTCTCCTCCTTGTATAAATCCTGGTTAGTTCTTGCCACGGCGGAACTCATCGC
CGCCTGCCTTGCCCGCTGCTGGACAGGGGCTCGGCTGTTGGGCACTGACAATTCCGTGGCTCGAGAGATC
TTCGACTGTGCCTTCTAGTTGCCAGCCATCTGTTGTTTGCCCCTCCCCCGTGCCTTCCTTGACCCTGGAA
GGTGCCACTCCCACTGTCCTTTCCTAATAAAATGAGGAAATTGCATCGCATTGTCTGAGTAGGTGTCATT
CTATTCTGGGGGGTGGGGTGGGGCAGGACAGCAAGGGGGAGGATTGGGAAGACAATAGCAGGCATGAGAT
CTCACGTGCGGACCGAGCGGCCGCAGGAACCCCTAGTGATGGAGTTGGCCACTCCCTCTCTGCGCGCTCG
CTCGCTCACTGAGGCCGGGCGACCAAAGGTCGCCCGACGCCCGGGCTTTGCCCGGGCGGCCTCAGTGAGC
GAGCGAGCGCGCAGCTGCCTGCAGGGGCGCCTGATGCGGTATTTTCTCCTTACGCATCTGTGCGGTATTT
CACACCGCATA
[95 nt withheld, positions 2532-2626]
T
[46 nt withheld, positions 2628-2673]
C
[141 nt withheld, positions 2675-2815]
CCTTTGACGTTGGAGTCCACGTTCTTT
[37 nt withheld, positions 2843-2879]
ACTCTATCTCGGGCTATTCTTTTGATTTATAAGGGATTTTGCCGATTTCGGTCTATTGGTTAAAAAATGA
GCTGATTTAACAAAAATTTAACGCGAATTTTAACAAAATATTAACGTTTACAATTTTATGGTGCACTCTC
AGTACAATCTGCTCTGATGCCGCATAGTTAAGCCAGCCCCGACACCCGCCAACACCCGCTGACGCGCCCT
GACGGGCTTGTCTGCTCCCGGCATCCGCTTACAGACAAGCTGTGACCGTCTCCGGGAGCTGCATGTGTCA
GAGGTTTTCACCGTCATCACCGAAACGCGCGAGACGAAAGGGCCTCGTGATACGCCTATTTTTATAGGTT
AATGTCATGATAATAATGGTTTCTTAGACGTCAGGTGGCACTTTTCGGGGAAATGTGCGCGGAACCCCTA
TTTGTTTATTTTTCTAAATACATTCAAATATGTATCCGCTCATGAGACAATAACCCTGATAAATGCTTCA
ATAATATTGAAAAAGGAAGAGTATGAGTATTCAACATTTCCGTGTCGCCCTTATTCCCTTTTTTGCGGCA
TTTTGCCTTCCTGTTTTTGCTCACCCAGAAACGCTGGTGAAAGTAAAAGATGCTGAAGATCAGTTGGGTG
CACGAGTGGGTTACATCGAACTGGATCTCAACAGCGGTAAGATCCTTGAGAGTTTTCGCCCCGAAGAACG
TTTTCCAATGATGAGCACTTTTAAAGTTCTGCTATGTGGCGCGGTATTATCCCGTATTGACGCCGGGCAA
GAGCAACTCGGTCGCCGCATACACTATTCTCAGAATGACTTGGTTGAGTACTCACCAGTCACAGAAAAGC
ATCTTACGGATGGCATGACAGTAAGAGAATTATGCAGTGCTGCCATAACCATGAGTGATAACACTGCGGC
CAACTTACTTCTGACAACGATCGGAGGACCGAAGGAGCTAACCGCTTTTTTGCACAACATGGGGGATCAT
GTAACTCGCCTTGATCGTTGGGAACCGGAGCTGAATGAAGCCATACCAAACGACGAGCGTGACACCACGA
TGCCTGTAGCAATGGCAACAACGTTGCGCAAACTATTAACTGGCGAACTACTTACTCTAGCTTCCCGGCA
ACAATTAATAGACTGGATGGAGGCGGATAAAGTTGCAGGACCACTTCTGCGCTCGGCCCTTCCGGCTGGC
TGGTTTATTGCTGATAAATCTGGAGCCGGTGAGCGTGGGTCTCGCGGTATCATTGCAGCACTGGGGCCAG
ATGGTAAGCCCTCCCGTATCGTAGTTATCTACACGACGGGGAGTCAGGCAACTATGGATGAACGAAATAG
ACAGATCGCTGAGATAGGTGCCTCACTGATTAAGCATTGGTAACTGTCAGACCAAGTTTACTCATATATA
CTTTAGATTGATTTAAAACTTCATTTTTAATTTAAAAGGATCTAGGTGAAGATCCTTTTTGATAATCTCA
TGACCAAAATCCCTTAACGTGAGTTTTCGTTCCACTGAGCGTCAGACCCCGTAGAAAAGATCAAAGGATC
TTCTTGAGATCCTTTTTTTCTGCGCGTAATCTGCTGCTTGCAAACAAAAAAACCACCGCTACCAGCGGTG
GTTTGTTTGCCGGATCAAGAGCTACCAACTCTTTTTCCGAAGGTAACTGGCTTCAGCAGAGCGCAGATAC
CAAATACTGTTCTTCTAGTGTAGCCGTAGTTAGGCCACCACTTCAAGAACTCTGTAGCACCGCCTACATA
CCTCGCTCTGCTAATCCTGTTACCAGTGGCTGCTGCCAGTGGCGATAAGTCGTGTCTTACCGGGTTGGAC
TCAAGACGATAGTTACCGGATAAGGCGCAGCGGTCGGGCTGAACGGGGGGTTCGTGCACACAGCCCAGCT
TGGAGCGAACGACCTACACCGAACTGAGATACCTACAGCGTGAGCTATGAGAAAGCGCCACGCTTCCCGA
AGGGAGAAAGGCGGACAGGTATCCGGTAAGCGGCAGGGTCGGAACAGGAGAGCGCACGAGGGAGCTTCCA
GGGGGAAACGCCTGGTATCTTTATAGTCCTGTCGGGTTTCGCCACCTCTGACTTGAGCGTCGATTTTTGT
GATGCTCGTCAGGGGGGCGGAGCCTATGGAAAAACGCCAGCAACGCGGCCTTTTTACGGTTCCTGGCCTT
TTGCTGGCCTTTTGCTCACATGT
